>Addgene plasmid #245351 | pCMV-CAPS1(1-378)-HA | addgene full sequence | sequence record 491009 | Addgene NGS Result
TAGTTATTAATAGTAATCAATTACGGGGTCATTAGTTCATAGCCCATATATGGAGTTCCGCGTTACATAA
CTTACGGTAAATGGCCCGCCTGGCTGACCGCCCAACGACCCCCGCCCATTGACGTCAATAATGACGTATG
TTCCCATAGTAACGCCAATAGGGACTTTCCATTGACGTCAATGGGTGGAGTATTTACGGTAAACTGCCCA
CTTGGCAGTACATCAAGTGTATCATATGCCAAGTACGCCCCCTATTGACGTCAATGACGGTAAATGGCCC
GCCTGGCATTATGCCCAGTACATGACCTTATGGGACTTTCCTACTTGGCAGTACATCTACGTATTAGTCA
TCGCTATTACCATGGTGATGCGGTTTTGGCAGTACATCAATGGGCGTGGATAGCGGTTTGACTCACGGGG
ATTTCCAAGTCTCCACCCCATTGACGTCAATGGGAGTTTGTTTTGGCACCAAAATCAACGGGACTTTCCA
AAATGTCGTAACAACTCCGCCCCATTGACGCAAATGGGCGGTAGGCGTGTACGGTGGGAGGTCTATATAA
GCAGAGCTGGTTTAGTGAACCGTCAGATCCGCTAGCGCTACCGGACTCAGATCTCGAGGTCGACGGTATC
GCCACCATGCTGGACCCTTCGTCCAGCGAAGAGGAATCGGATGAGATCCTGGAAGAGGAGAGCGGCAAGG
AGGTGCTGGGCTCGGCCGCGTCCGGAGCGCGCCTGTCTCCAAGCCGCACCAACGAGGGCTCGGCGGGCAG
CGCCGGCATGGGGGGCAGTGGCGCCGGGGCCGGGGTGGGCGCCGGCGGCGGTGGGGGTAGCGGCGCGAGC
AGCGGCGGCGGGGCCGGGGGGCTGCAGCCCAGCAGCCGCGCCGGCGGCGGCCGGCCCTCCAGCCCCAGCC
CGTCGGTGGTGAGCGAGAAGGAGAAGGAAGAGTTGGAGCGGCTGCAGAAGGAAGAGGAGGAGAGGAAGAA
GAGGCTGCAGCTGTACGTGTTCGTGATGCGCTGCATTGCCTACCCCTTCAACGCCAAGCAGCCCACCGAC
ATGGCTCGGCGGCAGCAGAAGATCAGCAAACAGCAGCTGCAGACTGTCAAGGACCGATTCCAGGCTTTCC
TCAATGGGGAGACCCAAATCGTGGCAGATGAAGCCTTTATGAATGCTGTCCAGAGCTACTATGAGGTGTT
TCTCAAGAGTGACCGTGTGGCCCGCATGGTACAGAGTGGGGGCTGCTCAGCCAACGACTCTCGGGAGGTC
TTCAAGAAACACATCGAGAAGAGGGTACGCAGCCTACCTGAGATTGATGGCCTCAGCAAGGAGACTGTGC
TAAGCTCCTGGATGGCTAAGTTTGACGCCATCTACCGTGGTGAGGAGGACCCCAGGAAGCAGCAAGCCCG
GATGACAGCCAGTGCAGCTTCTGAGTTGATTCTGAGCAAGGAACAGCTCTATGAGATGTTCCAGAACATT
CTTGGGATCAAGAAATTTGAACATCAACTCCTATATAATGCGTGTCAGCTGGACAATCCAGATGAGCAGG
CAGCCCAGATCAGACGAGAGCTGGACGGACGTCTCCAAATGGCAGACCAAATAGCCAGGGAACGCAAATT
TCCTAAGTTCGTATCCAAAGAAATGGAAAATATGTACATCGAGGAGCTGAAGTCCTCCGTCAACCTACTC
ATGGCCAACTTGGAGAGCATGCCGGTGTCCAAGGGTGGAGAGTTCAAGCTGCAGAAACTGAAACGCAGTC
ACAACGCGTCCATCATTGACGGTGGAGGAGGTTCTGGCCACCACACTGGACTAGTGGATCCACCGGTCGC
CACCTACCCATACGATGTTCCAGATTACGCTTAAAGCGGCCGCGACTCTAGATCATAATCAGCCATACCA
CATTTGTAGAGGTTTTACTTGCTTTAAAAAACCTCCCACACCTCCCCCTGAACCTGAAACATAAAATGAA
TGCAATTGTTGTTGTTAACTTGTTTATTGCAGCTTATAATGGTTACAAATAAAGCAATAGCATCACAAAT
TTCACAAATAAAGCATTTTTTTCACTGCATTCTAGTTGTGGTTTGTCCAAACTCATCAATGTATCTTAAG
GCGTAAATTGTAAGCGTTAATATTTTGTTAAAATTCGCGTTAAATTTTTGTTAAATCAGCTCATTTTTTA
ACCAATAGGCCGAAATCGGCAAAATCCCTTATAAATCAAAAGAATAGACCGAGATAGGGT
[37 nt withheld, positions 2231-2267]
AAAGAACGTGGACTCCAACGTCAAAGG
[49 nt withheld, positions 2295-2343]
T
[91 nt withheld, positions 2345-2435]
G
[124 nt withheld, positions 2437-2560]
CAGGTGGCACTTTTCGGGGAAATGTGCGCGGAACCCCTATTTGTTTATTTTTCTAAATACATTCAAATAT
GTATCCGCTCATGAGACAATAACCCTGATAAATGCTTCAATAATATTGAAAAAGGAAGAGTCCTGAGGCG
GAAAGAACCAGCTGTGGAATGTGTGTCAGTTAGGGTGTGGAAAGTCCCCAGGCTCCCCAGCAGGCAGAAG
TATGCAAAGCATGCATCTCAATTAGTCAGCAACCAGGTGTGGAAAGTCCCCAGGCTCCCCAGCAGGCAGA
AGTATGCAAAGCATGCATCTCAATTAGTCAGCAACCATAGTCCCGCCCCTAACTCCGCCCATCCCGCCCC
TAACTCCGCCCAGTTCCGCCCATTCTCCGCCCCATGGCTGACTAATTTTTTTTATTTATGCAGAGGCCGA
GGCCGCCTCGGCCTCTGAGCTATTCCAGAAGTAGTGAGGAGGCTTTTTTGGAGGCCTAGGCTTTTGCAAA
GATCGATCAAGAGACAGGATGAGGATCGTTTCGCATGATTGAACAAGATGGATTGCACGCAGGTTCTCCG
GCCGCTTGGGTGGAGAGGCTATTCGGCTATGACTGGGCACAACAGACAATCGGCTGCTCTGATGCCGCCG
TGTTCCGGCTGTCAGCGCAGGGGCGCCCGGTTCTTTTTGTCAAGACCGACCTGTCCGGTGCCCTGAATGA
ACTGCAAGACGAGGCAGCGCGGCTATCGTGGCTGGCCACGACGGGCGTTCCTTGCGCAGCTGTGCTCGAC
GTTGTCACTGAAGCGGGAAGGGACTGGCTGCTATTGGGCGAAGTGCCGGGGCAGGATCTCCTGTCATCTC
ACCTTGCTCCTGCCGAGAAAGTATCCATCATGGCTGATGCAATGCGGCGGCTGCATACGCTTGATCCGGC
TACCTGCCCATTCGACCACCAAGCGAAACATCGCATCGAGCGAGCACGTACTCGGATGGAAGCCGGTCTT
GTCGATCAGGATGATCTGGACGAAGAGCATCAGGGGCTCGCGCCAGCCGAACTGTTCGCCAGGCTCAAGG
CGAGCATGCCCGACGGCGAGGATCTCGTCGTGACCCATGGCGATGCCTGCTTGCCGAATATCATGGTGGA
AAATGGCCGCTTTTCTGGATTCATCGACTGTGGCCGGCTGGGTGTGGCGGACCGCTATCAGGACATAGCG
TTGGCTACCCGTGATATTGCTGAAGAGCTTGGCGGCGAATGGGCTGACCGCTTCCTCGTGCTTTACGGTA
TCGCCGCTCCCGATTCGCAGCGCATCGCCTTCTATCGCCTTCTTGACGAGTTCTTCTGAGCGGGACTCTG
GGGTTCGAAATGACCGACCAAGCGACGCCCAACCTGCCATCACGAGATTTCGATTCCACCGCCGCCTTCT
ATGAAAGGTTGGGCTTCGGAATCGTTTTCCGGGACGCCGGCTGGATGATCCTCCAGCGCGGGGATCTCAT
GCTGGAGTTCTTCGCCCACCCTAGGGGGAGGCTAACTGAAACACGGAAGGAGACAATACCGGAAGGAACC
CGCGCTATGACGGCAATAAAAAGACAGAATAAAACGCACGGTGTTGGGTCGTTTGTTCATAAACGCGGGG
TTCGGTCCCAGGGCTGGCACTCTGTCGATACCCCACCGAGACCCCATTGGGGCCAATACGCCCGCGTTTC
TTCCTTTTCCCCACCCCACCCCCCAAGTTCGGGTGAAGGCCCAGGGCTCGCAGCCAACGTCGGGGCGGCA
GGCCCTGCCATAGCCTCAGGTTACTCATATATACTTTAGATTGATTTAAAACTTCATTTTTAATTTAAAA
GGATCTAGGTGAAGATCCTTTTTGATAATCTCATGACCAAAATCCCTTAACGTGAGTTTTCGTTCCACTG
AGCGTCAGACCCCGTAGAAAAGATCAAAGGATCTTCTTGAGATCCTTTTTTTCTGCGCGTAATCTGCTGC
TTGCAAACAAAAAAACCACCGCTACCAGCGGTGGTTTGTTTGCCGGATCAAGAGCTACCAACTCTTTTTC
CGAAGGTAACTGGCTTCAGCAGAGCGCAGATACCAAATACTGTTCTTCTAGTGTAGCCGTAGTTAGGCCA
CCACTTCAAGAACTCTGTAGCACCGCCTACATACCTCGCTCTGCTAATCCTGTTACCAGTGGCTGCTGCC
AGTGGCGATAAGTCGTGTCTTACCGGGTTGGACTCAAGACGATAGTTACCGGATAAGGCGCAGCGGTCGG
GCTGAACGGGGGGTTCGTGCACACAGCCCAGCTTGGAGCGAACGACCTACACCGAACTGAGATACCTACA
GCGTGAGCTATGAGAAAGCGCCACGCTTCCCGAAGGGAGAAAGGCGGACAGGTATCCGGTAAGCGGCAGG
GTCGGAACAGGAGAGCGCACGAGGGAGCTTCCAGGGGGAAACGCCTGGTATCTTTATAGTCCTGTCGGGT
TTCGCCACCTCTGACTTGAGCGTCGATTTTTGTGATGCTCGTCAGGGGGGCGGAGCCTATGGAAAAACGC
CAGCAACGCGGCCTTTTTACGGTTCCTGGCCTTTTGCTGGCCTTTTGCTCACATGTTCTTTCCTGCGTTA
TCCCCTGATTCTGTGGATAACCGTATTACCGCCATGCAT
Features (pLannotate 1.2.2; 15 found; start..end, strand, type, name):
     61..364     +  enhancer       CMV enhancer: human cytomegalovirus immediate early enhancer
    365..568     +  promoter       CMV promoter: human cytomegalovirus (CMV) immediate early promoter
    591..618     +  misc_feature   MCS (fragment): multiple cloning site
    637..1776    +  CDS            Cadps (fragment): CAPS1_RAT - Also known as Caps, Caps1. Experimental evidence at protein level: Swiss-Prot protein existence level 1. Calcium-binding protein involved in exocytosis of vesicles filled with neurotransmitters and neuropeptides. Probably acts upstream of fusion in the biogenesis or maintenance of mature secretory vesicles. Regulates catecholamine loading of DCVs. May specifically mediate the Ca(2+)-dependent exocytosis of large dense-core vesicles (DCVs) and other dense-core vesicles by acting as a PtdIns(4,5)P2- binding protein that acts at prefusion step following ATP-dependent priming and parti
   1825..1853    +  CDS            3xHA (fragment): three tandem HA epitope tags
   1871..1954    +  CDS            large T antigen (fragment): large T antigen from SV40 (simian virus 40)
   1977..2098    +  polyA_signal   SV40 poly(A) signal: SV40 polyadenylation signal
   2132..2560    -  rep_origin     f1 ori (sequence partly withheld): f1 bacteriophage origin of replication; arrow indicates direction of (+) strand synthesis
   2587..2691    +  promoter       AmpR promoter: bla
   2693..3050    +  promoter       SV40 promoter: SV40 enhancer and early promoter
   3085..3879    +  CDS            NeoR/KanR: aminoglycoside phosphotransferase from Tn5; aph(3')-II (or nptII); confers resistance to neomycin, kanamycin, and G418 (Geneticin®)
   3900..4052    +  CDS            ble (fragment): BLE_KLEPN - Experimental evidence at protein level: Swiss-Prot protein existence level 1. Binding protein with a strong affinity to the bleomycin family of antibiotics. Binds to CL990; an antimitotic-antibiotic compound. From Klebsiella pneumoniae.
   4111..4158    +  polyA_signal   HSV TK poly(A) signal: herpes simplex virus thymidine kinase polyadenylation signal (Cole and Stacy, 1985)
   4249..4265    -  polyA_signal   bGH poly(A) signal (fragment): bovine growth hormone polyadenylation signal
   4487..5075    +  rep_origin     ori: high-copy-number ColE1/pMB1/pBR322/pUC origin of replication
