[The description below was written by a language model from this plasmid's Addgene catalogue record and pLannotate feature annotations shown in this document.]
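Description:
pCMV-CAPS1(1-378)-HA is a mammalian expression plasmid built on the pCMV-HA backbone that produces an N-terminal fragment (amino acids 1-378) of rat CAPS1, the product of the Cadps gene, with an HA epitope at its C terminus. The roughly 1.2 kb insert was cloned between XhoI and BamHI sites, both retained, downstream of the human cytomegalovirus immediate early enhancer and promoter. In the annotated 5,189 nt sequence, the Cadps coding fragment is followed by a short match to an HA epitope (annotated as a fragment of a 3xHA element, consistent with a single HA tag) and then by the SV40 polyadenylation signal. The small large T antigen fragment just upstream of that signal is most likely part of the SV40-derived terminator region rather than a functional coding element.

The plasmid is propagated in E. coli at high copy number from a ColE1/pUC-type origin and also carries an f1 phage origin. A single NeoR/KanR (Tn5 aminoglycoside phosphotransferase) gene serves both hosts. The bacterial bla promoter drives it for kanamycin selection in bacteria, and the SV40 enhancer/early promoter drives it for G418 selection of transfected mammalian cells, with an HSV TK polyadenylation signal terminating the cassette. The short ble and bGH poly(A) matches are fragmentary annotations and probably not functional parts.

CAPS1 is a calcium-binding protein involved in priming and exocytosis of dense-core vesicles. This truncation allows the N-terminal region to be expressed alone and detected or pulled down through the HA tag. The associated publication examined the interaction of CAPS1 with rabconnectin3beta/WDR7 and its role in dense-core vesicle acidification in neuroendocrine cells, which suggests use in domain-mapping or interaction studies.
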