Addgene plasmid #245351: pCMV-CAPS1(1-378)-HA
Purpose: Mammalian expression of C-terminal HA-tagged rat CAPS1 1-378aa fragment
Depositing lab: Thomas Martin. Depositing organization: University of Wisconsin, Madison. Publication: The priming factor CAPS1 regulates dense-core vesicle acidification by interacting with rabconnectin3beta/WDR7 in neuroendocrine cells. Crummy E, Mani M, Thellman JC, Martin TFJ. J Biol Chem. 2019 Jun 14;294(24):9402-9415. doi: 10.1074/jbc.RA119.007504. Epub 2019 Apr 19. PubMed 31004036.
Backbone
  Vector backbone: pCMV-HA
  Backbone size w/o insert (bp): 4058
  Vector type: Mammalian Expression
  Selectable markers: Neomycin (select with G418)
Growth in bacteria
  Bacterial resistance: Kanamycin, 50 μg/mL
  Growth temperature: 37°C
  Growth strain: DH5alpha
  Copy number: High Copy
Gene/Insert
  Gene/Insert name: Cadps (alt name: Caps1)
  Species: R. norvegicus (rat)
  Insert size (bp): 1193
  Entrez Gene: Cadps (a.k.a. Caps, Caps1, Caps2)
  Promoter: CMV
  Tag / fusion protein: HA (C terminal on insert)
  Cloning method: Restriction Enzyme; 5′ cloning site XhoI (not destroyed); 3′ cloning site BamHI (not destroyed)
Terms and licenses: Academic/Nonprofit Terms; Industry Terms: Not Available to Industry
How to cite: pCMV-CAPS1(1-378)-HA was a gift from Thomas Martin (Addgene plasmid # 245351 ; http://n2t.net/addgene:245351 ; RRID:Addgene_245351)
